Addgene plasmid #47719: MSP10-bio
Purpose: Expresses enzymatically monobiotinylated full-length MSP10 ectodomain with no N-linked glycans upon cotransfection with BirA in mammalian cells. Contains a C-terminal rat Cd4 d3+4 tag.
Depositing lab: Gavin Wright. Depositing organization: Wellcome Sanger Institute. Publication: A library of functional recombinant cell surface and secreted Plasmodium falciparum merozoite proteins. Crosnier C, Wanaguru M, McDade B, Osier FH, Marsh K, Rayner JC, Wright GJ. Mol Cell Proteomics. 2013 Sep 16. 10.1074/mcp.O113.028357 PubMed 24043421.
Backbone
  Vector backbone: pTT3
  Backbone manufacturer: Yves Durocher, NRC
  Backbone size w/o insert (bp): 6633
  Total vector size (bp): 8064
  Vector type: Mammalian Expression
Growth in bacteria
  Bacterial resistance: Ampicillin, 100 μg/mL
  Growth temperature: 37°C
  Growth strain: DH5alpha
  Copy number: High Copy
Gene/Insert
  Gene/Insert name: Codon-optimised MSP10
  Species: Synthetic; Plasmodium falciparum
  Insert size (bp): 1431
  Mutation: Exogenous signal peptide of mouse origin, changed Serine35, Serine179, Serine223, Threonine243, Serine249, Serine283, Serine302, Threonine382, and Serine465 to Alanine residues
  Promoter: CMV
  Tag / fusion protein: rat Cd4 d3+4 (C terminal on backbone); enzymatic biotinylation sequence (C terminal on backbone)
  Cloning method: Restriction Enzyme; 5′ cloning site NotI (not destroyed); 3′ cloning site AscI (not destroyed)
  Sequencing primers: 5′ CMV-fwd
Resource information
  A portion of this plasmid was derived from a plasmid made by: pTT3 was obtained under an MTA from Yves Durocher, National Research Council of Canada- Biotechnology Research Institute
Terms and licenses: Academic/Nonprofit Terms; Industry Terms: Not Available to Industry
How to cite: MSP10-bio was a gift from Gavin Wright (Addgene plasmid # 47719 ; http://n2t.net/addgene:47719 ; RRID:Addgene_47719)
