[The description below was written by a language model from this plasmid's Addgene catalogue record and pLannotate feature annotations shown in this document.]
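Description:
MSP10-bio is a mammalian expression plasmid built on the pTT3 backbone, designed for transient production of a secreted, soluble form of the Plasmodium falciparum merozoite surface protein MSP10. In bacteria it is maintained through a high-copy ColE1/pUC-type origin and selected with ampicillin via the β-lactamase gene. The backbone also carries an Epstein-Barr virus oriP fragment, an element that supports episomal maintenance in cells supplying EBNA1. Small lac and tet promoter remnants in the feature table appear to be cloning-vector leftovers rather than functional parts.

Expression is driven by the human CMV immediate-early enhancer and promoter. These are followed by adenovirus-derived leader and splice sequences, including a chimeric intron fragment; the short "PTP" hit in this region probably reflects the same adenoviral leader sequence rather than an expressed gene. The transcript ends at a rabbit β-globin polyadenylation signal.

The open reading frame begins with an exogenous mouse signal peptide, annotated as an immunoglobulin heavy-chain signal sequence, which directs the protein into the secretory pathway. Next comes a synthetic, codon-optimised full-length MSP10 ectodomain cloned between retained NotI and AscI sites. Nine serine or threonine residues were changed to alanine to remove N-linked glycosylation sites, since the parasite protein is not expected to carry such glycans.

Backbone-encoded C-terminal tags comprise rat Cd4 domains 3 and 4 and an enzymatic biotinylation sequence; the latter is listed in the catalogue but not separately annotated. Cotransfection with BirA yields monobiotinylated protein. The plasmid belongs to a library of recombinant merozoite surface and secreted proteins.
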