Features (pLannotate 1.2.2; 18 found; start..end, strand, type, name):
    154..533     +  enhancer       CMV enhancer: human cytomegalovirus immediate early enhancer
    535..734     +  promoter       CMV promoter: human cytomegalovirus (CMV) immediate early promoter
    802..840     +  misc_feature   Ad SA (fragment): adenovirus major late transcript splice acceptor (Friedrich and Soriano, 1991)
    873..1082    -  CDS            PTP (fragment): TERM_ADE02 - Experimental evidence at protein level: Swiss-Prot protein existence level 1. Protein covalently bound to the viral DNA that acts as a primer for viral genomic replication by DNA strand displacement. Assembles on the viral origin of replication in an initiation complex with viral polymerase, DBP, host NFIA and host POU2F1/OCT1. During initiation, the polymerase covalently couples the first dCTP with Ser- 580 of pTP. The terminal protein stimulates the template activity over 20 fold compared to protein-free templates. Neo-synthesized viral genomes are linked to two preterminal prot
   1113..1202    +  intron         chimeric intron (fragment): chimera between introns from adenovirus and immunoglobulin heavy chain genes
   1221..1267    +  CDS            IgH signal sequence (fragment): signal sequence from the mouse immunoglobulin heavy chain variable region
   2778..3338    +  CDS            Cd4 (fragment): CD4_RAT - Experimental evidence at protein level: Swiss-Prot protein existence level 1. Integral membrane glycoprotein that plays an essential role in the immune response and serves multiple functions in responses against both external and internal offenses. In T-cells, functions primarily as a coreceptor for MHC class II molecule:peptide complex. The antigens presented by class II peptides are derived from extracellular proteins while class I peptides are derived from cytosolic proteins. Interacts simultaneously with the T-cell receptor (TCR) and the MHC class II presented by antigen presenti
   3444..3499    +  polyA_signal   β-globin poly(A) signal: rabbit β-globin polyadenylation signal (Gil and Proudfoot, 1987)
   4013..5694    -  rep_origin     oriP (fragment): Epstein-Barr virus oriP replication origin (Yates et al., 2000)
   5821..5925    +  promoter       AmpR promoter: bla
   5926..6786    +  CDS            AmpR: β-lactamase; bla; confers resistance to ampicillin, carbenicillin, and related antibiotics
   6957..7545    +  rep_origin     ori: high-copy-number ColE1/pMB1/pBR322/pUC origin of replication
   7728..7820    +  CDS            lacI (fragment): lac repressor; lacI; The lac repressor binds to the lac operator to inhibit transcription in E. coli. This inhibition can be relieved by adding lactose or isopropyl-β-D-thiogalactopyranoside (IPTG).
   7833..7854    +  protein_bind   CAP binding site: CAP binding activates transcription in the presence of cAMP. E. coli catabolite activator protein
   7869..7899    +  promoter       lac promoter: promoter for the E. coli lac operon
   7907..7923    +  protein_bind   lac operator: The lac repressor binds to the lac operator to inhibit transcription in E. coli. This inhibition can be relieved by adding lactose or isopropyl-β-D-thiogalactopyranoside (IPTG). lac repressor encoded by lacI
   7993..8009    +  promoter       tet promoter (fragment): E. coli promoter for tetracycline efflux protein gene
   8019..8044    -  CDS            bla(M) (fragment): β-lactamase lacking the signal sequence; bla(M); allows cytosolic expression of β-lactamase
>Addgene plasmid #47719 | MSP10-bio | depositor full sequence | sequence record 68458 | MSP10-bio sequence 8064 bps
AGATCTATACATTGAATCAATATTGGCAATTAGCCATATTAGTCATTGGTTATATAGCATAAATCAATAT
TGGCTATTGGCCATTGCATACGTTGTATCTATATCATAATATGTACATTTATATTGGCTCATGTCCAATA
TGACCGCCATGTTGACATTGATTATTGACTAGTTATTAATAGTAATCAATTACGGGGTCATTAGTTCATA
GCCCATATATGGAGTTCCGCGTTACATAACTTACGGTAAATGGCCCGCCTGGCTGACCGCCCAACGACCC
CCGCCCATTGACGTCAATAATGACGTATGTTCCCATAGTAACGCCAATAGGGACTTTCCATTGACGTCAA
TGGGTGGAGTATTTACGGTAAACTGCCCACTTGGCAGTACATCAAGTGTATCATATGCCAAGTCCGCCCC
CTATTGACGTCAATGACGGTAAATGGCCCGCCTGGCATTATGCCCAGTACATGACCTTACGGGACTTTCC
TACTTGGCAGTACATCTACGTATTAGTCATCGCTATTACCATGGTGATGCGGTTTTGGCAGTACACCAAT
GGGCGTGGATAGCGGTTTGACTCACGGGGATTTCCAAGTCTCCACCCCATTGACGTCAATGGGAGTTTGT
TTTGGCACCAAAATCAACGGGACTTTCCAAAATGTCGTAATAACCCCGCCCCGTTGACGCAAATGGGCGG
TAGGCGTGTACGGTGGGAGGTCTATATAAGCAGAGCTCGTTTAGTGAACCGTCAGATCCTCACTCTCTTC
CGCATCGCTGTCTGCGAGGGCCAGCTGTTGGGCTCGCGGTTGAGGACAAACTCTTCGCGGTCTTTCCAGT
ACTCTTGGATCGGAAACCCGTCGGCCTCCGAACGGTACTCCGCCACCGAGGGACCTGAGCGAGTCCGCAT
CGACCGGATCGGAAAACCTCTCGAGAAAGGCGTCTAACCAGTCACAGTCGCAAGGTAGGCTGAGCACCGT
GGCGGGCGGCAGCGGGTGGCGGTCGGGGTTGTTTCTGGCGGAGGTGCTGCTGATGATGTAATTAAAGTAG
GCGGTCTTGAGACGGCGGATGGTCGAGGTGAGGTGTGGCAGGCTTGAGATCCAGCTGTTGGGGTGAGTAC
TCCCTCTCAAAAGCGGGCATTACTTCTGCGCTAAGATTGTCAGTTTCCAAAAACGAGGAGGATTTGATAT
TCACCTGGCCCGATCTGGCCATACACTTGAGTGACAATGACATCCACTTTGCCTTTCTCTCCACAGGTGT
CCACTCCCAGGTCCAAGTTTGCCACCATGGAGTTTCAGACCCAGGTACTCATGTCCCTGCTGCTCTGCAT
GTCTGGTGCGGCCGCCCACGTGGACGACATCAAGAACACCGCCCAGAAGAAGATCACCTACGACAAGTAC
AACAAGAACAAAGAAAACATGAATAACGAGAAGAACGACAACAAGGACAACAAGGACAACATCTACAACG
ACAACATCAATAACGATAATATCAACAATGACAACATTAACAATGAGGACGAGTACAAGTTCCTGAGCAT
GAAGCACTACAAGGACAGCCTGTCCAACAAGCTGAACAATGAGAACGACCACATGAACTACCTGATCCGG
AAGCGGAAGGACAACACCCAGGGCAGCCAGCACTTCAACGAGAATATCGAGAATAATGAGAACGTGGAGA
ACAACGAGAACATTGAGAACAATGAAAATAATGAAAATATTGAGAACATTGAGAACAACGAAAACAATGA
AAACAATGAGAATATCGAAAATAACGAAAATAACGAAAATAACGAGAACAGCGCCATCATGAACAGCGAG
AGCTACAACAACATCATCAACAGCAACGAGCACAACGAGGAACAGATCAAGAAGAAAGAAGAGGACCTGA
TCGAGGCCTTCTTCCCCTTCATCCTGAAGAAGCTGGACAACGAGGCCCTGAGCCTGGACAACAAGTACGA
CGACTACTACAATCTGCCCAACGACCACAATGACGCCCACAAAGAGAACTCCGCCGACCACAATCTGCTG
GGCTACAAGCTGGGCAACAACCTGAAGTCCTACCTGATCGAAGAGAACGACGTGTCCCAGAAGAAAACCG
ACGATATCAACGAGGCCGCCAGCAGCGACAGCGAGAACATCCAGGAAATCCTGAGCACCGACAGCAATAC
CGCCCACCTGAAAGAGCGGAAGAACCAGAAGGCCCCTCCCGGCGAGCACAAGCCCGAAGTGAAGAACGCC
CTGCTGAACAGCCAGGTGGCCAGCCCTAAGGGCGAGGACGAGAAGAAGTCCCAGCCCCAGCACCCTCTGG
TCAACAGCGGCGACCAGCTGCAGCACCCCAAAGAGATCGACGAGAACGCCGAGAAGATCCGGCGGACCCT
GCTGAAAGAGAGCCGGGACATCAAAAATACCGCCGCCATCATCGACGAGACAGTGTACAAGTTCGAGCAG
CTGATCATGAAGGGCCGGTACTACGCCACCGCCGTGCGGAACTTCGTGATCTTCAAAGTGAACTACATCT
GCGAGTACAGCAAGTGCGGCCCCAACAGCCGGTGCTACATCGTGGAGAAGGACAAAGAGCAGTGCCGCTG
CCGGCCCAACTACATTGTGGACATGAGCGTGAACTACTTCAAGTGCATCCCCATGAAGGACATGAACTGC
GCCAAGAACAACGGCGGCTGCGACGTGAATGCCGAGTGCACCATCGTGGAGGGCGCCGTGAAGTGCCAGT
GCAGCCACCTGTACTTCGGCGACGGCGTGTTTTGCGTGAAAAACAGCGGCGCGCCGTCGACCTCCATCAC
GGCCTATAAGAGTGAGGGGGAGTCAGCGGAGTTCTCCTTCCCACTCAACCTTGGAGAGGAAAGCCTGCAG
GGAGAGTTGAGATGGAAGGCAGAGAAGGCTCCTTCTTCCCAGTCCTGGATCACCTTCTCCCTAAAGAACC
AAAAGGTGTCTGTGCAGAAGTCTACTAGCAACCCCAAGTTCCAGCTGTCCGAAACGCTCCCACTCACCCT
TCAGATACCCCAGGTCTCCCTTCAGTTTGCTGGTTCTGGCAACCTGACCCTGACTCTGGACAGAGGGATA
CTGTATCAGGAAGTGAACCTGGTGGTGATGAAAGTGACTCAGCCCGACAGCAACACTTTGACCTGTGAGG
TGATGGGACCCACCTCACCCAAGATGAGACTGATCTTGAAGCAGGAGAATCAGGAGGCCAGGGTCTCCAG
GCAGGAGAAAGTGATTCAAGTGCAGGCCCCTGAAGCAGGGGTGTGGCAATGTCTACTGAGTGAAGGTGAA
GAGGTCAAGATGGACTCCAAGATCCAGGTTTTATCCAAAGGGTTGAATTCCGGATCACTGCATCATATTC
TGGATGCACAGAAAATGGTGTGGAATCATCGTTAAGTCTAGACACGTGATTAATTAAGGATCCCCCGACC
TCGACCTCTGGCTAATAAAGGAAATTTATTTTCATTGCAATAGTGTGTTGGAATTTTTTGTGTCTCTCAC
TCGGAAGGACATATGGGAGGGCAAATCATTTGGTCGAGATCCCTCGGAGATCTCTAGCTAGAGGATCGAT
CCCCGCCCCGGACGAACTAAACCTGACTACGACATCTCTGCCCCTTCTTCGCGGGGCAGTGCATGTAATC
CCTTCAGTTGGTTGGTACAACTTGCCAACTGGGCCCTGTTCCACATGTGACACGGGGGGGGACCAAACAC
AAAGGGGTTCTCTGACTGTAGTTGACATCCTTATAAATGGATGTGCACATTTGCCAACACTGAGTGGCTT
TCATCCTGGAGCAGACTTTGCAGTCTGTGGACTGCAACACAACATTGCCTTTATGTGTAACTCTTGGCTG
AAGCTCTTACACCAATGCTGGGGGACATGTACCTCCCAGGGGCCCAGGAAGACTACGGGAGGCTACACCA
ACGTCAATCAGAGGGGCCTGTGTAGCTACCGATAAGCGGACCCTCAAGAGGGCATTAGCAATAGTGTTTA
TAAGGCCCCCTTGTTAACCCTAAACGGGTAGCATATGCTTCCCGGGTAGTAGTATATACTATCCAGACTA
ACCCTAATTCAATAGCATATGTTACCCAACGGGAAGCATATGCTATCGAATTAGGGTTAGTAAAAGGGTC
CTAAGGAACAGCGATATCTCCCACCCCATGAGCTGTCACGGTTTTATTTACATGGGGTCAGGATTCCACG
AGGGTAGTGAACCATTTTAGTCACAAGGGCAGTGGCTGAAGATCAAGGAGCGGGCAGTGAACTCTCCTGA
ATCTTCGCCTGCTTCTTCATTCTCCTTCGTTTAGCTAATAGAATAACTGCTGAGTTGTGAACAGTAAGGT
GTATGTGAGGTGCTCGAAAACAAGGTTTCAGGTGACGCCCCCAGAATAAAATTTGGACGGGGGGTTCAGT
GGTGGCATTGTGCTATGACACCAATATAACCCTCACAAACCCCTTGGGCAATAAATACTAGTGTAGGAAT
GAAACATTCTGAATATCTTTAACAATAGAAATCCATGGGGTGGGGACAAGCCGTAAAGACTGGATGTCCA
TCTCACACGAATTTATGGCTATGGGCAACACATAATCCTAGTGCAATATGATACTGGGGTTATTAAGATG
TGTCCCAGGCAGGGACCAAGACAGGTGAACCATGTTGTTACACTCTATTTGTAACAAGGGGAAAGAGAGT
GGACGCCGACAGCAGCGGACTCCACTGGTTGTCTCTAACACCCCCGAAAATTAAACGGGGCTCCACGCCA
ATGGGGCCCATAAACAAAGACAAGTGGCCACTCTTTTTTTTGAAATTGTGGAGTGGGGGCACGCGTCAGC
CCCCACACGCCGCCCTGCGGTTTTGGACTGTAAAATAAGGGTGTAATAACTTGGCTGATTGTAACCCCGC
TAACCACTGCGGTCAAACCACTTGCCCACAAAACCACTAATGGCACCCCGGGGAATACCTGCATAAGTAG
GTGGGCGGGCCAAGATAGGGGCGCGATTGCTGCGATCTGGAGGACAAATTACACACACTTGCGCCTGAGC
GCCAAGCACAGGGTTGTTGGTCCTCATATTCACGAGGTCGCTGAGAGCACGGTGGGCTAATGTTGCCATG
GGTAGCATATACTACCCAAATATCTGGATAGCATATGCTATCCTAATCTATATCTGGGTAGCATAGGCTA
TCCTAATCTATATCTGGGTAGCATATGCTATCCTAATCTATATCTGGGTAGTATATGCTATCCTAATTTA
TATCTGGGTAGCATAGGCTATCCTAATCTATATCTGGGTAGCATATGCTATCCTAATCTATATCTGGGTA
GTATATGCTATCCTAATCTGTATCCGGGTAGCATATGCTATCCTAATAGAGATTAGGGTAGTATATGCTA
TCCTAATTTATATCTGGGTAGCATATACTACCCAAATATCTGGATAGCATATGCTATCCTAATCTATATC
TGGGTAGCATATGCTATCCTAATCTATATCTGGGTAGCATAGGCTATCCTAATCTATATCTGGGTAGCAT
ATGCTATCCTAATCTATATCTGGGTAGTATATGCTATCCTAATTTATATCTGGGTAGCATAGGCTATCCT
AATCTATATCTGGGTAGCATATGCTATCCTAATCTATATCTGGGTAGTATATGCTATCCTAATCTGTATC
CGGGTAGCATATGCTATCCTCATGATAAGCTGTCAAACATGAGAATTTTCTTGAAGACGAAAGGGCCTCG
TGATACGCCTATTTTTATAGGTTAATGTCATGATAATAATGGTTTCTTAGACGTCAGGTGGCACTTTTCG
GGGAAATGTGCGCGGAACCCCTATTTGTTTATTTTTCTAAATACATTCAAATATGTATCCGCTCATGAGA
CAATAACCCTGATAAATGCTTCAATAATATTGAAAAAGGAAGAGTATGAGTATTCAACATTTCCGTGTCG
CCCTTATTCCCTTTTTTGCGGCATTTTGCCTTCCTGTTTTTGCTCACCCAGAAACGCTGGTGAAAGTAAA
AGATGCTGAAGATCAGTTGGGTGCACGAGTGGGTTACATCGAACTGGATCTCAACAGCGGTAAGATCCTT
GAGAGTTTTCGCCCCGAAGAACGTTTTCCAATGATGAGCACTTTTAAAGTTCTGCTATGTGGCGCGGTAT
TATCCCGTGTTGACGCCGGGCAAGAGCAACTCGGTCGCCGCATACACTATTCTCAGAATGACTTGGTTGA
GTACTCACCAGTCACAGAAAAGCATCTTACGGATGGCATGACAGTAAGAGAATTATGCAGTGCTGCCATA
ACCATGAGTGATAACACTGCGGCCAACTTACTTCTGACAACGATCGGAGGACCGAAGGAGCTAACCGCTT
TTTTGCACAACATGGGGGATCATGTAACTCGCCTTGATCGTTGGGAACCGGAGCTGAATGAAGCCATACC
AAACGACGAGCGTGACACCACGATGCCTGCAGCAATGGCAACAACGTTGCGCAAACTATTAACTGGCGAA
CTACTTACTCTAGCTTCCCGGCAACAATTAATAGACTGGATGGAGGCGGATAAAGTTGCAGGACCACTTC
TGCGCTCGGCCCTTCCGGCTGGCTGGTTTATTGCTGATAAATCTGGAGCCGGTGAGCGTGGGTCTCGCGG
TATCATTGCAGCACTGGGGCCAGATGGTAAGCCCTCCCGTATCGTAGTTATCTACACGACGGGGAGTCAG
GCAACTATGGATGAACGAAATAGACAGATCGCTGAGATAGGTGCCTCACTGATTAAGCATTGGTAACTGT
CAGACCAAGTTTACTCATATATACTTTAGATTGATTTAAAACTTCATTTTTAATTTAAAAGGATCTAGGT
GAAGATCCTTTTTGATAATCTCATGACCAAAATCCCTTAACGTGAGTTTTCGTTCCACTGAGCGTCAGAC
CCCGTAGAAAAGATCAAAGGATCTTCTTGAGATCCTTTTTTTCTGCGCGTAATCTGCTGCTTGCAAACAA
AAAAACCACCGCTACCAGCGGTGGTTTGTTTGCCGGATCAAGAGCTACCAACTCTTTTTCCGAAGGTAAC
TGGCTTCAGCAGAGCGCAGATACCAAATACTGTTCTTCTAGTGTAGCCGTAGTTAGGCCACCACTTCAAG
AACTCTGTAGCACCGCCTACATACCTCGCTCTGCTAATCCTGTTACCAGTGGCTGCTGCCAGTGGCGATA
AGTCGTGTCTTACCGGGTTGGACTCAAGACGATAGTTACCGGATAAGGCGCAGCGGTCGGGCTGAACGGG
GGGTTCGTGCACACAGCCCAGCTTGGAGCGAACGACCTACACCGAACTGAGATACCTACAGCGTGAGCTA
TGAGAAAGCGCCACGCTTCCCGAAGGGAGAAAGGCGGACAGGTATCCGGTAAGCGGCAGGGTCGGAACAG
GAGAGCGCACGAGGGAGCTTCCAGGGGGAAACGCCTGGTATCTTTATAGTCCTGTCGGGTTTCGCCACCT
CTGACTTGAGCGTCGATTTTTGTGATGCTCGTCAGGGGGGCGGAGCCTATGGAAAAACGCCAGCAACGCG
GCCTTTTTACGGTTCCTGGCCTTTTGCTGGCCTTTTGCTCACATGTTCTTTCCTGCGTTATCCCCTGATT
CTGTGGATAACCGTATTACCGCCTTTGAGTGAGCTGATACCGCTCGCCGCAGCCGAACGACCGAGCGCAG
CGAGTCAGTGAGCGAGGAAGCGGAAGAGCGCCCAATACGCAAACCGCCTCTCCCCGCGCGTTGGCCGATT
CATTAATGCAGCTGGCACGACAGGTTTCCCGACTGGAAAGCGGGCAGTGAGCGCAACGCAATTAATGTGA
GTTAGCTCACTCATTAGGCACCCCAGGCTTTACACTTTATGCTTCCGGCTCGTATGTTGTGTGGAATTGT
GAGCGGATAACAATTTCACACAGGAAACAGCTATGACCATGATTACGCCAAGCTCTAGCTAGAGGTCGAC
CAATTCTCATGTTTGACAGCTTATCATCGCAGATCCGGGCAACGTTGTTGCCATTGCTGCAGGCGCAGAA
CTGGTAGGTATGGA
