>Addgene plasmid #47719 | MSP10-bio | addgene partial sequence | sequence record 71104 | CMV-F 5'-CGCAAATGGGCGGTAGGCGTG-3'
TGAACCGTCAGATCCTCACTCTCTTCCGCATCGCTGTCTGCGAGGGCCAGCTGTTGGGCTCGCGGTTGAG
GACAAACTCTTCGCGGTCTTTCCAGTACTCTTGGATCGGAAACCCGTCGGCCTCCGAACGGTACTCCGCC
ACCGAGGGACCTGAGCGAGTCCGCATCGACCGGATCGGAAAACCTCTCGAGAAAGGCGTCTAACCAGTCA
CAGTCGCAAGGTAGGCTGAGCACCGTGGCGGGCGGCAGCGGGTGGCGGTCGGGGTTGTTTCTGGCGGAGG
TGCTGCTGATGATGTAATTAAAGTAGGCGGTCTTGAGACGGCGGATGGTCGAGGTGAGGTGTGGCAGGCT
TGAGATCCAGCTGTTGGGGTGAGTACTCCCTCTCAAAAGCGGGCATTACTTCTGCGCTAAGATTGTCAGT
TTCCAAAAACGAGGAGGATTTGATATTCACCTGGCCCGATCTGGCCATACACTTGAGTGACAATGACATC
CACTTTGCCTTTCTCTCCACAGGTGTCCACTCCCAGGTCCAAGTTTGCCACCATGGAGTTTCAGACCCAG
GTACTCATGTCCCTGCTGCTCTGCATGTCTGGTGCGGCCGCCCACGTGGACGACATCAAGAACACCGCCC
AGAAGAAGATCACCTACGACAAGTACAACAAGAACAAAGAAAACATGAATAACGAGAAGAACGACAACAA
GGACAACAAGGACAACATCTACAACGACAACATCAATAACGATAATATCAACAATGACAACATTAACAAT
GAGGACGAGTACAAGTTCCTGAGCATGAAGCACTACAAGGACAGCCTGTCCAACAAGCTGAACAATGAGA
ACGACCACATGAACTACCTGATCCGGAAGCGGAAGGACAACACCCAGGGCAGCCAGCACTTCA
