>Addgene plasmid #47719 | MSP10-bio | addgene partial sequence | sequence record 71465 | EBVori-F
TCAGAGAACCCCTTTGTGTTTGGTCCCCCCCCGTGTCACATGTGGAACAGGGCCCAGTTGGCAAGTTGTA
CCAACCAACTGAAGGGATTACATGCACTGCCCCGCGAAGAAGGGGCAGAGATGTCGTAGTCAGGTTTAGT
TCGTCCGGGGCGGGGATCGATCCTCTAGCTAGAGATCTCCGAGGGATCTCGACCAAATGATTTGCCCTCC
CATATGTCCTTCCGAGTGAGAGACACAAAAAATTCCAACACACTATTGCAATGAAAATAAATTTCCTTTA
TTAGCCAGAGGTCGAGGTCGGGGGATCCTTAATTAATCACGTGTCTAGACTTAACGATGATTCCACACCA
TTTTCTGTGCATCCAGAATATGATGCAGTGATCCGGAATTCAACCCTTTGGATAAAACCTGGATCTTGGA
GTCCATCTTGACCTCTTCACCTTCACTCAGTAGACATTGCCACACCCCTGCTTCAGGGGCCTGCACTTGA
ATCACTTTCTCCTGCCTGGAGACCCTGGCCTCCTGATTCTCCTGCTTCAAGATCAGTCTCATCTTGGGTG
AGGTGGGTCCCATCACCTCACAGGTCAAAGTGTTGCTGTCGGGCTGAGTCACTTTCATCACCACCAGGTT
CACTTCCTGATACAGTATCCCTCTGTCCAGAGTCAGGGTCAGGTTGCCAGAACCAGCAAACTGAAGGGAG
ACCTGGGGTATCTGAAGGGTGAGTGGGAGCGTTTCGGACAGCTGGAACTTGGGGTTGCTAGTAGACTTCT
GCACAGACACCTTTTGGTTCTTTAGGGAGAAGGTGATCCAGGACTGGGAAGAAGGAGCCTTCTCTGCCTT
CCATCTCAACTCTCCCTGCAGGCTTTCCTCTCCAAGGTTGAGTGGGAAGGAGAACTCCGCTGACTCCCCC
TCACTCTTATAGGCCGTGATGGA
