>Addgene plasmid #47719 | MSP10-bio | addgene partial sequence | sequence record 72081 | rCd4-R 5'-TCCCTGCAGGCTTTCCTCTCCAAGGTTGAG-3'
CCTCACTCTTATAGGCCGTGATGGAGGTCGACGGCGCGCCGCTGTTTTTCACGCAAAACACGCCGTCGCC
GAAGTACAGGTGGCTGCACTGGCACTTCACGGCGCCCTCCACGATGGTGCACTCGGCATTCACGTCGCAG
CCGCCGTTGTTCTTGGCGCAGTTCATGTCCTTCATGGGGATGCACTTGAAGTAGTTCACGCTCATGTCCA
CAATGTAGTTGGGCCGGCAGCGGCACTGCTCTTTGTCCTTCTCCACGATGTAGCACCGGCTGTTGGGGCC
GCACTTGCTGTACTCGCAGATGTAGTTCACTTTGAAGATCACGAAGTTCCGCACGGCGGTGGCGTAGTAC
CGGCCCTTCATGATCAGCTGCTCGAACTTGTACACTGTCTCGTCGATGATGGCGGCGGTATTTTTGATGT
CCCGGCTCTCTTTCAGCAGGGTCCGCCGGATCTTCTCGGCGTTCTCGTCGATCTCTTTGGGGTGCTGCAG
CTGGTCGCCGCTGTTGACCAGAGGGTGCTGGGGCTGGGACTTCTTCTCGTCCTCGCCCTTAGGGCTGGCC
ACCTGGCTGTTCAGCAGGGCGTTCTTCACTTCGGGCTTGTGCTCGCCGGGAGGGGCCTTCTGGTTCTTCC
GCTCTTTCAGGTGGGCGGTATTGCTGTCGGTGCTCAGGATTTCCTGGATGTTCTCGCTGTCGCTGCTGGC
GGCCTCGTTGATATCGTCGGTTTTCTTCTGGGACACGTCGTTCTCTTCGATCAGGTAGGACTTCAGGTTG
TTGCCCAGCTTGTAGCCCAGCAGATTGTGGTCGGCGGAGTTCTCTTTGTGGGCGTCATTGTGGTCGTTGG
GCAGATTGTAGTAGTCGTCGTACTTGTTGTCCAGGCTCAGGGCCTCGTTGTCCAGCTTCTTCAGGATGAA
